>Addgene plasmid #211383 | pRPA32-EGFP | addgene full sequence | sequence record 420377 | Addgene NGS Result
AGTTATTAATAGTAATCAATTACGGGGTCATTAGTTCATAGCCCATATATGGAGTTCCGCGTTACATAAC
TTACGGTAAATGGCCCGCCTGGCTGACCGCCCAACGACCCCCGCCCATTGACGTCAATAATGACGTATGT
TCCCATAGTAACGCCAATAGGGACTTTCCATTGACGTCAATGGGTGGAGTATTTACGGTAAACTGCCCAC
TTGGCAGTACATCAAGTGTATCATATGCCAAGTACGCCCCCTATTGACGTCAATGACGGTAAATGGCCCG
CCTGGCATTATGCCCAGTACATGACCTTATGGGACTTTCCTACTTGGCAGTACATCTACGTATTAGTCAT
CGCTATTACCATGGTGATGCGGTTTTGGCAGTACATCAATGGGCGTGGATAGCGGTTTGACTCACGGGGA
TTTCCAAGTCTCCACCCCATTGACGTCAATGGGAGTTTGTTTTGGCACCAAAATCAACGGGACTTTCCAA
AATGTCGTAACAACTCCGCCCCATTGACGCAAATGGGCGGTAGGCGTGTACGGTGGGAGGTCTATATAAG
CAGAGCTGGTTTAGTGAACCGTCAGATCCGCTAGCGCTACCGGACTCAGATCTCGAGCTCAAGCTTCGAA
TTCGCCACC
[810 nt withheld, positions 640-1449]
GCGGATCCACCGGTCGCCACCATGGTGAGCAAGGGCGAGGAGCTGTTCACCGGGGTGGTGCCCATCCTGG
TCGAGCTGGACGGCGACGTAAACGGCCACAAGTTCAGCGTGTCCGGCGAGGGCGAGGGCGATGCCACCTA
CGGCAAGCTGACCCTGAAGTTCATCTGCACCACCGGCAAGCTGCCCGTGCCCTGGCCCACCCTCGTGACC
ACCCTGACCTACGGCGTGCAGTGCTTCAGCCGCTACCCCGACCACATGAAGCAGCACGACTTCTTCAAGT
CCGCCATGCCCGAAGGCTACGTCCAGGAGCGCACCATCTTCTTCAAGGACGACGGCAACTACAAGACCCG
CGCCGAGGTGAAGTTCGAGGGCGACACCCTGGTGAACCGCATCGAGCTGAAGGGCATCGACTTCAAGGAG
GACGGCAACATCCTGGGGCACAAGCTGGAGTACAACTACAACAGCCACAACGTCTATATCATGGCCGACA
AGCAGAAGAACGGCATCAAGGTGAACTTCAAGATCCGCCACAACATCGAGGACGGCAGCGTGCAGCTCGC
CGACCACTACCAGCAGAACACCCCCATCGGCGACGGCCCCGTGCTGCTGCCCGACAACCACTACCTGAGC
ACCCAGTCCGCCCTGAGCAAAGACCCCAACGAGAAGCGCGATCACATGGTCCTGCTGGAGTTCGTGACCG
CCGCCGGGATCACTCTCGGCATGGACGAGCTGTACAAGTAAAGCGGCCGCGACTCTAGATCATAATCAGC
CATACCACATTTGTAGAGGTTTTACTTGCTTTAAAAAACCTCCCACACCTCCCCCTGAACCTGAAACATA
AAATGAATGCAATTGTTGTTGTTAACTTGTTTATTGCAGCTTATAATGGTTACAAATAAAGCAATAGCAT
CACAAATTTCACAAATAAAGCATTTTTTTCACTGCATTCTAGTTGTGGTTTGTCCAAACTCATCAATGTA
TCTTAAGGCGTAAATTGTAAGCGTTAATATTTTGTTAAAATTCGCGTTAAATTTTTGTTAAATCAGCTCA
TTTTTTAACCAATAGGCCGAAATCGGCAAAATCCCTTATAAATCAAAAGAATAGACCGAGATAGGGT
[37 nt withheld, positions 2567-2603]
AAAGAACGTGGACTCCAACGTCAAAGG
[49 nt withheld, positions 2631-2679]
T
[91 nt withheld, positions 2681-2771]
G
[124 nt withheld, positions 2773-2896]
CAGGTGGCACTTTTCGGGGAAATGTGCGCGGAACCCCTATTTGTTTATTTTTCTAAATACATTCAAATAT
GTATCCGCTCATGAGACAATAACCCTGATAAATGCTTCAATAATATTGAAAAAGGAAGAGTCCTGAGGCG
GAAAGAACCAGCTGTGGAATGTGTGTCAGTTAGGGTGTGGAAAGTCCCCAGGCTCCCCAGCAGGCAGAAG
TATGCAAAGCATGCATCTCAATTAGTCAGCAACCAGGTGTGGAAAGTCCCCAGGCTCCCCAGCAGGCAGA
AGTATGCAAAGCATGCATCTCAATTAGTCAGCAACCATAGTCCCGCCCCTAACTCCGCCCATCCCGCCCC
TAACTCCGCCCAGTTCCGCCCATTCTCCGCCCCATGGCTGACTAATTTTTTTTATTTATGCAGAGGCCGA
GGCCGCCTCGGCCTCTGAGCTATTCCAGAAGTAGTGAGGAGGCTTTTTTGGAGGCCTAGGCTTTTGCAAA
GATCGATCAAGAGACAGGATGAGGATCGTTTCGCATGATTGAACAAGATGGATTGCACGCAGGTTCTCCG
GCCGCTTGGGTGGAGAGGCTATTCGGCTATGACTGGGCACAACAGACAATCGGCTGCTCTGATGCCGCCG
TGTTCCGGCTGTCAGCGCAGGGGCGCCCGGTTCTTTTTGTCAAGACCGACCTGTCCGGTGCCCTGAATGA
ACTGCAAGACGAGGCAGCGCGGCTATCGTGGCTGGCCACGACGGGCGTTCCTTGCGCAGCTGTGCTCGAC
GTTGTCACTGAAGCGGGAAGGGACTGGCTGCTATTGGGCGAAGTGCCGGGGCAGGATCTCCTGTCATCTC
ACCTTGCTCCTGCCGAGAAAGTATCCATCATGGCTGATGCAATGCGGCGGCTGCATACGCTTGATCCGGC
TACCTGCCCATTCGACCACCAAGCGAAACATCGCATCGAGCGAGCACGTACTCGGATGGAAGCCGGTCTT
GTCGATCAGGATGATCTGGACGAAGAGCATCAGGGGCTCGCGCCAGCCGAACTGTTCGCCAGGCTCAAGG
CGAGCATGCCCGACGGCGAGGATCTCGTCGTGACCCATGGCGATGCCTGCTTGCCGAATATCATGGTGGA
AAATGGCCGCTTTTCTGGATTCATCGACTGTGGCCGGCTGGGTGTGGCGGACCGCTATCAGGACATAGCG
TTGGCTACCCGTGATATTGCTGAAGAGCTTGGCGGCGAATGGGCTGACCGCTTCCTCGTGCTTTACGGTA
TCGCCGCTCCCGATTCGCAGCGCATCGCCTTCTATCGCCTTCTTGACGAGTTCTTCTGAGCGGGACTCTG
GGGTTCGAAATGACCGACCAAGCGACGCCCAACCTGCCATCACGAGATTTCGATTCCACCGCCGCCTTCT
ATGAAAGGTTGGGCTTCGGAATCGTTTTCCGGGACGCCGGCTGGATGATCCTCCAGCGCGGGGATCTCAT
GCTGGAGTTCTTCGCCCACCCTAGGGGGAGGCTAACTGAAACACGGAAGGAGACAATACCGGAAGGAACC
CGCGCTATGACGGCAATAAAAAGACAGAATAAAACGCACGGTGTTGGGTCGTTTGTTCATAAACGCGGGG
TTCGGTCCCAGGGCTGGCACTCTGTCGATACCCCACCGAGACCCCATTGGGGCCAATACGCCCGCGTTTC
TTCCTTTTCCCCACCCCACCCCCCAAGTTCGGGTGAAGGCCCAGGGCTCGCAGCCAACGTCGGGGCGGCA
GGCCCTGCCATAGCCTCAGGTTACTCATATATACTTTAGATTGATTTAAAACTTCATTTTTAATTTAAAA
GGATCTAGGTGAAGATCCTTTTTGATAATCTCATGACCAAAATCCCTTAACGTGAGTTTTCGTTCCACTG
AGCGTCAGACCCCGTAGAAAAGATCAAAGGATCTTCTTGAGATCCTTTTTTTCTGCGCGTAATCTGCTGC
TTGCAAACAAAAAAACCACCGCTACCAGCGGTGGTTTGTTTGCCGGATCAAGAGCTACCAACTCTTTTTC
CGAAGGTAACTGGCTTCAGCAGAGCGCAGATACCAAATACTGTTCTTCTAGTGTAGCCGTAGTTAGGCCA
CCACTTCAAGAACTCTGTAGCACCGCCTACATACCTCGCTCTGCTAATCCTGTTACCAGTGGCTGCTGCC
AGTGGCGATAAGTCGTGTCTTACCGGGTTGGACTCAAGACGATAGTTACCGGATAAGGCGCAGCGGTCGG
GCTGAACGGGGGGTTCGTGCACACAGCCCAGCTTGGAGCGAACGACCTACACCGAACTGAGATACCTACA
GCGTGAGCTATGAGAAAGCGCCACGCTTCCCGAAGGGAGAAAGGCGGACAGGTATCCGGTAAGCGGCAGG
GTCGGAACAGGAGAGCGCACGAGGGAGCTTCCAGGGGGAAACGCCTGGTATCTTTATAGTCCTGTCGGGT
TTCGCCACCTCTGACTTGAGCGTCGATTTTTGTGATGCTCGTCAGGGGGGCGGAGCCTATGGAAAAACGC
CAGCAACGCGGCCTTTTTACGGTTCCTGGCCTTTTGCTGGCCTTTTGCTCACATGTTCTTTCCTGCGTTA
TCCCCTGATTCTGTGGATAACCGTATTACCGCCATGCATT
Features (pLannotate 1.2.2; 15 found; start..end, strand, type, name):
     60..363     +  enhancer       CMV enhancer: human cytomegalovirus immediate early enhancer
    364..567     +  promoter       CMV promoter: human cytomegalovirus (CMV) immediate early promoter
    590..633     +  misc_feature   MCS (fragment): multiple cloning site
    640..1449    +  CDS            RPA2 (sequence withheld): RFA2_HUMAN - Also known as REPA2, RPA32, RPA34. Experimental evidence at protein level: Swiss-Prot protein existence level 1. As part of the heterotrimeric replication protein A complex (RPA/RP-A), binds and stabilizes single-stranded DNA intermediates, that form during DNA replication or upon DNA stress. It prevents their reannealing and in parallel, recruits and activates different proteins and complexes involved in DNA metabolism. Thereby, it plays an essential role both in DNA replication and the cellular response to DNA damage. In the cellular response to DNA damage, the RPA complex contr
   1471..2190    +  CDS            EGFP: the original enhanced GFP (Yang et al., 1996) mammalian codon-optimized
   2207..2290    +  CDS            large T antigen (fragment): large T antigen from SV40 (simian virus 40)
   2313..2434    +  polyA_signal   SV40 poly(A) signal: SV40 polyadenylation signal
   2468..2896    -  rep_origin     f1 ori (sequence partly withheld): f1 bacteriophage origin of replication; arrow indicates direction of (+) strand synthesis
   2923..3027    +  promoter       AmpR promoter: bla
   3029..3386    +  promoter       SV40 promoter: SV40 enhancer and early promoter
   3421..4215    +  CDS            NeoR/KanR: aminoglycoside phosphotransferase from Tn5; aph(3')-II (or nptII); confers resistance to neomycin, kanamycin, and G418 (Geneticin®)
   4236..4388    +  CDS            ble (fragment): BLE_KLEPN - Experimental evidence at protein level: Swiss-Prot protein existence level 1. Binding protein with a strong affinity to the bleomycin family of antibiotics. Binds to CL990; an antimitotic-antibiotic compound. From Klebsiella pneumoniae.
   4447..4494    +  polyA_signal   HSV TK poly(A) signal: herpes simplex virus thymidine kinase polyadenylation signal (Cole and Stacy, 1985)
   4585..4601    -  polyA_signal   bGH poly(A) signal (fragment): bovine growth hormone polyadenylation signal
   4823..5411    +  rep_origin     ori: high-copy-number ColE1/pMB1/pBR322/pUC origin of replication
