[The description below was written by a language model from this plasmid's Addgene catalogue record and pLannotate feature annotations shown in this document.]
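Description:
pRPA32-EGFP is a mammalian expression plasmid built on the Clontech pEGFP-N1 backbone that produces human RPA32 (RPA2), the 32 kDa subunit of the heterotrimeric replication protein A complex, with EGFP fused to its C terminus. The RPA2 coding sequence was inserted between the EcoRI and BamHI sites of the multiple cloning site, both of which were retained. It sits directly upstream of the mammalian codon-optimized EGFP reading frame. Transcription of the fusion is driven by the human cytomegalovirus immediate early enhancer and promoter and terminated by the SV40 polyadenylation signal.

The 5,526 nt plasmid is propagated in E. coli at high copy number from a ColE1/pUC-type origin and selected with kanamycin. The Tn5 aminoglycoside phosphotransferase gene (NeoR/KanR) is placed behind both a bacterial bla promoter and the SV40 enhancer/early promoter and is followed by the HSV TK polyadenylation signal. The same marker therefore confers kanamycin resistance in bacteria and G418 resistance in mammalian cells, which allows stable lines to be selected. An f1 bacteriophage origin is also present and can support single-stranded DNA production. The short large T antigen, ble and bGH poly(A) fragments in the annotation appear to be partial matches to backbone sequence rather than functional elements.

RPA binds and stabilizes single-stranded DNA formed during replication and DNA damage responses. A fluorescent RPA32 fusion would therefore suit imaging the protein's localization in transfected cells, although the record states only that the plasmid is for mammalian expression of the fusion.
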