Addgene plasmid #211383: pRPA32-EGFP
Purpose: mammalian expression of human RPA32 C-terminally fused to EGFP
Depositing lab: Helmut Pospiech. Depositing organization: Leibniz Institute on Aging - Fritz Lipmann Institute (FLI).
Backbone
  Vector backbone: pEGFP-N1
  Backbone manufacturer: Clontech
  Vector type: Mammalian Expression
Growth in bacteria
  Bacterial resistance: Kanamycin, 50 μg/mL
  Growth temperature: 37°C
  Growth strain: DH5alpha
  Copy number: High Copy
Gene/Insert
  Gene/Insert name: RPA32 (alt name: RPA2)
  Species: H. sapiens (human)
  Entrez Gene: RPA2 (a.k.a. REPA2, RP-A p32, RP-A p34, RPA32)
  Tag / fusion protein: EGFP (C terminal on insert)
  Cloning method: Restriction Enzyme; 5′ cloning site EcoRI (not destroyed); 3′ cloning site BamHI (not destroyed)
Terms and licenses: Academic/Nonprofit Terms; Industry Terms: Not Available to Industry
Depositor comments: generated by Julia Kutz (Leibniz Institute on Aging - Fritz Lipmann Institute, D-07745 Jena, Germany)
How to cite: pRPA32-EGFP was a gift from Helmut Pospiech (Addgene plasmid # 211383 ; http://n2t.net/addgene:211383 ; RRID:Addgene_211383)
